Addgene plasmid #126220: pGWB14-LYX002
Purpose: With a Nicotiana benthamiana transcription factor in PGWB14 backbone, for Agrobacterium mediated transient or stable expression corresponding transcription factor fused with a C-terminal HA tag.
Depositing lab: Silin Zhong. Depositing organization: Chinese University of Hong Kong.
Backbone
  Vector backbone: pGWB14
  Vector type: Plant Expression
  Selectable markers: Hygromycin
Growth in bacteria
  Bacterial resistance: Kanamycin, 50 μg/mL
  Growth temperature: 37°C
  Growth strain: DH5alpha
  Copy number: Low Copy
Gene/Insert
  Gene/Insert name: Niben101Scf00705g00002.1
  Species: Nicotiana benthamiana
  Promoter: CaMV 35S
  Tag / fusion protein: HA (C terminal on insert)
  Cloning method: Gibson Cloning
Terms and licenses: Academic/Nonprofit Terms; Industry Terms: Not Available to Industry
How to cite: pGWB14-LYX002 was a gift from Silin Zhong (Addgene plasmid # 126220 ; http://n2t.net/addgene:126220 ; RRID:Addgene_126220)
