[The description below was written by a language model from this plasmid's Addgene catalogue record and pLannotate feature annotations shown in this document.]
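Description:
pGWB14-LYX002 is a low-copy binary plant expression vector built on the pGWB14 backbone, intended for Agrobacterium-mediated transient or stable expression of a Nicotiana benthamiana transcription factor. The backbone carries the broad-host-range IncP replication system (oriV with the trans-acting replication protein trfA), which supports maintenance in both E. coli and Agrobacterium, together with oriT and traJ for conjugative mobilisation. Bacterial selection is by kanamycin (an aphA-3 type KanR gene). Various backbone remnants are also annotated, including tetracycline resistance and regulator fragments, an IS1 element, and partial lacZα, lacI and M13 ori sequences.

Between the nopaline-type right and left T-DNA border repeats lie three expression units. The main cassette uses a CaMV 35S promoter to drive the insert Niben101Scf00705g00002.1, which was introduced by Gibson cloning, is flanked by attB1 and attB2 Gateway sites, and is fused at its C-terminus to a 3xHA epitope tag ahead of a NOS terminator. The automated annotation matches the coding region to Alfin-1 of Medicago sativa, suggesting that it encodes an Alfin-like histone-binding transcriptional regulator. The catalogue entry itself gives only the gene identifier. A second 35S-driven cassette, not mentioned in the catalogue fields, encodes the tomato bushy stunt virus P19 protein with a CaMV poly(A) signal. P19 suppresses RNA silencing and is commonly included to boost transient expression in infiltrated leaves. The third unit is a 35S-driven hygromycin resistance gene with a NOS terminator for selecting stable transformants. The HA tag allows the expressed factor to be detected or immunoprecipitated.
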