Features (pLannotate 1.2.2; 36 found; start..end, strand, type, name):
      3..89      -  CDS            traI (fragment): TRAI6_ECOLX - Experimental evidence at protein level: Swiss-Prot protein existence level 1. The initiation process of transfer DNA synthesis requires the interaction of at least three plasmid-specific components (TraH, I, and J) at the transfer origin resulting in the assembly of a specialised nucleoprotein complex - the relaxosome. Site- and strand-specific cleavage at the transfer origin is dependent on TraI and TraJ. From Escherichia coli.
    127..498     -  CDS            traJ: oriT-recognizing protein; traJ
    531..640     -  oriT           oriT: incP origin of transfer
    772..962     +  rep_origin     ori (fragment): high-copy-number ColE1/pMB1/pBR322/pUC origin of replication
   1321..1971    -  CDS            TetR: tetracycline resistance regulatory protein; tetR
   2077..2326    +  CDS            TcR (fragment): tetracycline efflux protein; tetA; confers resistance to tetracycline
   2436..2460    -  misc_feature   RB T-DNA repeat: right border repeat from nopaline C58 T-DNA
   2490..2508    +  misc_feature   MCS (fragment): pUC18/19 multiple cloning site
   2559..2904    +  promoter       CaMV 35S promoter: strong constitutive promoter from cauliflower mosaic virus
   2856..2902    +  promoter       minimal CaMV 35S promoter: minimal 35S promoter from cauliflower mosaic virus
   2914..2932    -  misc_feature   MCS (fragment): pUC18/19 multiple cloning site
   2943..3458    +  CDS            P19_TBSVC: Experimental evidence at protein level: Swiss-Prot protein existence level 1. Acts as a suppressor of RNA-mediated gene silencing, also known as post-transcriptional gene silencing (PTGS), a mechanism of plant viral defense that limits the accumulation of viral RNAs. Binds to short interfering RNAs (siRNAs) with high affinity. Acts as a molecular caliper to specifically select siRNAs based on the length of the duplex region of the RNA (By similarity). From Tomato bushy stunt virus (strain Cherry) (TBSV).
   3531..3707    +  polyA_signal   CaMV poly(A) signal: cauliflower mosaic virus polyadenylation signal
   4210..4551    +  promoter       CaMV 35S promoter: strong constitutive promoter from cauliflower mosaic virus
   4577..4601    +  protein_bind   attB1: mutant version of attB; recombination site for the Gateway® BP reaction BP Clonase™
   4616..5356    +  CDS            ALFIN-1: ALFIN_MEDSA - Experimental evidence at protein level: Swiss-Prot protein existence level 1. Histone-binding component that specifically recognizes H3 tails trimethylated on 'Lys-4' (H3K4me3), which mark transcription start sites of virtually all active genes (By similarity). Transcriptional regulator that binds specifically to DNA sequences 5'- GNGGTG-3' or 5'-GTGGNG-3', including promoter elements of the salt- inducible PRP2 gene. Plays a role in salinity tolerance. From Medicago sativa (Alfalfa).
   5364..5388    -  protein_bind   attB2: mutant version of attB; recombination site for the Gateway® BP reaction BP Clonase™
   5417..5506    +  CDS            3xHA: three tandem HA epitope tags
   5540..5792    +  terminator     NOS terminator: nopaline synthase terminator and poly(A) signal
   6221..6473    -  terminator     NOS terminator: nopaline synthase terminator and poly(A) signal
   6497..6925    -  CDS            nos (fragment): DHNO_AGRT7 - Protein inferred from homology: Swiss-Prot protein existence level 3. From Agrobacterium tumefaciens (strain T37).
   6941..7966    -  CDS            HygR: aminoglycoside phosphotransferase from E. coli; aph(4)-Ia; confers resistance to hygromycin
   7976..8320    -  promoter       CaMV 35S promoter: strong constitutive promoter from cauliflower mosaic virus
   7977..8023    -  promoter       minimal CaMV 35S promoter: minimal 35S promoter from cauliflower mosaic virus
   8458..8613    +  CDS            lacZα (fragment) (sequence partly withheld): LacZα fragment of β-galactosidase; lacZ fragment
   8611..8911    +  rep_origin     M13 ori (fragment) (sequence partly withheld): M13 bacteriophage origin of replication; arrow indicates direction of (+) strand synthesis
   8912..9042    +  CDS            lacI (fragment): lac repressor; lacI; The lac repressor binds to the lac operator to inhibit transcription in E. coli. This inhibition can be relieved by adding lactose or isopropyl-β-D-thiogalactopyranoside (IPTG).
   9096..9120    -  misc_feature   LB T-DNA repeat: left border repeat from nopaline C58 T-DNA
  10577..10696   -  CDS            tetR (fragment): TETR1_ECOLX - Experimental evidence at protein level: Swiss-Prot protein existence level 1. TetR is the repressor of the tetracycline resistance element; its N-terminal region forms a helix-turn-helix structure and binds DNA. Binding of tetracycline to TetR reduces the repressor affinity for the tetracycline resistance gene (tetA) promoter operator sites. From Escherichia coli.
  10716..11864   -  CDS            trfA: trans-acting replication protein that binds to and activates oriV
  12163..12957   -  CDS            KanR: aminoglycoside phosphotransferase; aphA-3; confers resistance to kanamycin
  13149..13916   +  mobile_element IS1: prokaryotic transposable element IS1
  13925..14074   -  CDS            satA (fragment): STA_BACSU - Also known as yyaR. Experimental evidence at protein level: Swiss-Prot protein existence level 1. Involved in resistance to streptothricin, a broad-spectrum antibiotic produced by streptomycetes. Detoxifies streptothricin via acetylation of the beta amino group of the first beta-lysyl moiety of streptothricin. From Bacillus subtilis (strain 168).
  14073..14267   -  CDS            satA (fragment): STA_BACSU - Also known as yyaR. Experimental evidence at protein level: Swiss-Prot protein existence level 1. Involved in resistance to streptothricin, a broad-spectrum antibiotic produced by streptomycetes. Detoxifies streptothricin via acetylation of the beta amino group of the first beta-lysyl moiety of streptothricin. From Bacillus subtilis (strain 168).
  14270..14545   -  CDS            klaC (fragment): KLAC_ECOLX - Also known as telB. Protein predicted: Swiss-Prot protein existence level 4. Belongs to the kla operon, which is associated with cryptic tellurite resistance, and IncW plasmid fertility inhibition. From Escherichia coli.
  14609..15240   -  rep_origin     oriV: incP origin of replication
>Addgene plasmid #126220 | pGWB14-LYX002 | addgene full sequence | sequence record 246196 | Addgene NGS Result
TCGGTCTTGCCTTGCTCGTCGGTGATGTACTTCACCAGCTCCGCGAAGTCGCTCTTCTTGATGGAGCGCA
TGGGGACGTGCTTGGCAATCACGCGCACCCCCCGGCCGTTTTAGCGGCTAAAAAAGTCATGGCTCTGCCC
TCGGGCGGACCACGCCCATCATGACCTTGCCAAGCTCGTCCTGCTTCTCTTCGATCTTCGCCAGCAGGGC
GAGGATCGTGGCATCACCGAACCGCGCCGTGCGCGGGTCGTCGGTGAGCCAGAGTTTCAGCAGGCCGCCC
AGGCGGCCCAGGTCGCCATTGATGCGGGCCAGCTCGCGGACGTGCTCATAGTCCACGACGCCCGTGATTT
TGTAGCCCTGGCCGACGGCCAGCAGGTAGGCCGACAGGCTCATGCCGGCCGCCGCCGCCTTTTCCTCAAT
CGCTCTTCGTTCGTCTGGAAGGCAGTACACCTTGATAGGTGGGCTGCCCTTCCTGGTTGGCTTGGTTTCA
TCAGCCATCCGCTTGCCCTCATCTGTTACGCCGGCGGTAGCCGGCCAGCCTCGCAGAGCAGGATTCCCGT
TGAGCACCGCCAGGTGCGAATAAGGGACAGTGAAGAAGGAACACCCGCTCGCGGGTGGGCCTACTTCACC
TATCCTGCCCGGCTGACGCCGTTGGATACACCAAGGAAAGTCTACACGAACCCTTTGGCAAAATCCTGTA
TATCGTGCGAAAAAGGATGGATATACCGAAAAAATCGCTATAATGACCCCGAAGCAGGGTTATGCAGCGG
AAAAGCGCCACGCTTCCCGAAGGGAGAAAGGCGGACAGGTATCCGGTAAGCGGCAGGGTCGGAACAGGAG
AGCGCACGAGGGAGCTTCCAGGGGGAAACGCCTGGTATCTTTATAGTCCTGTCGGGTTTCGCCACCTCTG
ACTTGAGCGTCGATTTTTGTGATGCTCGTCAGGGGGGCGGAGCCTATGGAAAAACGCCAGCAACGCGGCC
TTTTTACGGTTCCTGGCCTTTTGCTGGCCTTTTGCTCACATGTTCTTTCCTGCGTTATCCCCTGATTCTG
TGGATAACCGTATTACCGCCTTTGAGTGAGCTGATACCGCTCGCCGCAGCCGAACGACCGAGCGCAGCGA
GTCAGTGAGCGAGGAAGCGGAAGAGCGCCAGAAGGCCGCCAGAGAGGCCGAGCGCGGCCGTGAGGCTTGG
ACGCTAGGGCAGGGCATGAAAAAGCCCGTAGCGGGCTGCTACGGGCGTCTGACGCGGTGGAAAGGGGGAG
GGGATGTTGTCTACATGGCTCTGCTGTAGTGAGTGGGTTGCGCTCCGGCAGCGGTCCTGATCAATCGTCA
CCCTTTCTCGGTCCTTCAACGTTCCTGACAACGAGCCTCCTTTTCGCCAATCCATCGACAATCACCGCGA
GTCCCTGCTCGAACGCTGCGTCCGGACCGGCTTCGTCGAAGGCGTCTATCGCGGCCCGCAACAGCGGCGA
GAGCGGAGCCTGTTCAACGGTGCCGCCGCGCTCGCCGGCATCGCTGTCGCCGGCCTGCTCCTCAAGCACG
GCCCCAACAGTGAAGTAGCTGATTGTCATCAGCGCATTGACGGCGTCCCCGGCCGAAAAACCCGCCTCGC
AGAGGAAGCGAAGCTGCGCGTCGGCCGTTTCCATCTGCGGTGCGCCCGGTCGCGTGCCGGCATGGATGCG
CGCGCCATCGCGGTAGGCGAGCAGCGCCTGCCTGAAGCTGCGGGCATTCCCGATCAGAAATGAGCGCCAG
TCGTCGTCGGCTCTCGGCACCGAATGCGTATGATTCTCCGCCAGCATGGCTTCGGCCAGTGCGTCGAGCA
GCGCCCGCTTGTTCCTGAAGTGCCAGTAAAGCGCCGGCTGCTGAACCCCCAACCGTTCCGCCAGTTTGCG
TGTCGTCAGACCGTCTACGCCGACCTCGTTCAACAGGTCCAGGGCGGCACGGATCACTGTATTCGGCTGC
AACTTTGTCATGCTTGACACTTTATCACTGATAAACATAATATGTCCACCAACTTATCAGTGATAAAGAA
TCCGCGCGTTCAATCGGACCAGCGGAGGCTGGTCCGGAGGCCAGACGTGAAACCCAACATACCCCTGATC
GTAATTCTGAGCACTGTCGCGCTCGACGCTGTCGGCATCGGCCTGATTATGCCGGTGCTGCCGGGCCTCC
TGCGCGATCTGGTTCACTCGAACGACGTCACCGCCCACTATGGCATTCTGCTGGCGCTGTATGCGTTGGT
GCAATTTGCCTGCGCACCTGTGCTGGGCGCGCTGTCGGATCGTTTCGGGCGGCGGCCAATCTTGCTCGTC
TCGCTGGCCGGCGCCAGATCTGGGGAACCCTGTGGTTGGCATGCACATACAAATGGACGAACGGATAAAC
CTTTTCACGCCCTTTTAAATATCCGATTATTCTAATAAACGCTCTTTTCTCTTAGGTTTACCCGCCAATA
TATCCTGTCAAACACTGATAGTTTAAACGTTGCGATTAAGAATTCGAGCTCGGTACCCCCCTACTCCAAA
AATGTCAAAGATACAGTCTCAGAAGACCAAAGGGCTATTGAGACTTTTCAACAAAGGGTAATTTCGGGAA
ACCTCCTCGGATTCCATTGCCCAGCTATCTGTCACTTCATCGAAAGGACAGTAGAAAAGGAAGGTGGCTC
CTACAAATGCCATCATTGCGATAAAGGAAAGGCTATCATTCAAGATGCCTCTGCCGACAGTGGTCCCAAA
GATGGACCCCCACCCACGAGGAGCATCGTGGAAAAAGAAGACGTTCCAACCACGTCTTCAAAGCAAGTGG
ATTGATGTGACATCTCCACTGACGTAAGGGATGACGCACAATCCCACTATCCTTCGCAAGACCCTTCCTC
TATATAAGGAAGTTCATTTCATTTGGAGAGGACAGCCCAAGCTTCGACTCTAGAGGATCCCCTTAAATCG
ATATGGAACGAGCTATACAAGGAAACGACGCTAGGGAACAAGCTAACAGTGAACGTTGGGATGGAGGATC
AGGAGGTACCACTTCTCCCTTCAAACTTCCTGACGAAAGTCCGAGTTGGACTGAGTGGCGGCTACATAAC
GATGAGACGAATTCGAATCAAGATAATCCCCTTGGTTTCAAGGAAAGCTGGGGTTTCGGGAAAGTTGTAT
TTAAGAGATATCTCAGATACGACAGGACGGAAGCTTCACTGCACAGAGTCCTTGGATCTTGGACGGGAGA
TTCGGTTAACTATGCAGCATCTCGATTTTTCGGTTTCGACCAGATCGGATGTACCTATAGTATTCGGTTT
CGAGGAGTTAGTATCACCGTTTCTGGAGGGTCTCGAACTCTTCAGCATCTCTGTGAGATGGCAATTCGGT
CTAAGCAAGAACTGCTACAGCTTGCCCCAATCGAAGTGGAAAGTAATGTATCAAGAGGATGCCCTGAAGG
TACTCAAACCTTCGAAAAAGAAAGCGAGTAAGTCGAGGGCGAGCTCGAATTCGGTACGCTGAAATCACCA
GTCTCTCTCTACAAATCTATCTCTCTCTATTTTCTCCATAAATAATGTGTGAGTAGTTTCCCGATAAGGG
AAATTAGGGTTCTTATAGGGTTTCGCTCATGTGTTGAGCATATAAGAAACCCTTAGTATGTATTTGTATT
TGTAAAATACTTCTATCAATAAAATTTCTAATTCCTAAAACCAAAATCCAGTACTAAAATCCAGATCTCC
CTGCAGGTCCCCAGATTAGCCTTTTCAATTTCAGAAAGAATGCTAACCCACAGATGGTTAGAGAGGCTTA
CGCAGCAGGTCTCATCAAGACGATCTACCCGAGCAATAATCTCCAGGAAATCAAATACCTTCCCAAGAAG
GTTAAAGATGCAGTCAAAAGATTCAGGACTAACTGCATCAAGAACACAGAGAAAGATATATTTCTCAAGA
TCAGAAGTACTATTCCAGTATGGACGATTCAAGGCTTGCTTCACAAACCAAGGCAAGTAATAGAGATTGG
AGTCTCTAAAAAGGTAGTTCCCACTGAATCAAAGGCCATGGAGTCAAAGATTCAAATAGAGGACCTAACA
GAACTCGCCGTAAAGACTGGCGAACAGTTCATACAGAGTCTCTTACGACTCAATGACAAGAAGAAAATCT
TCGTCAACATGGTGGAGCACGACACACTTGTCTACTCCAAAAATATCAAAGATACAGTCTCAGAAGACCA
AAGGGCAATTGAGACTTTTCAACAAAGGGTAATATCCGGAAACCTCCTCGGATTCCATTGCCCAGCTATC
TGTCACTTTATTGTGAAGATAGTGGAAAAGGAAGGTGGCTCCTACAAATGCCATCATTGCGATAAAGGAA
AGGCCATCGTTGAAGATGCCTCTGCCGACAGTGGTCCCAAAGATGGACCCCCACCCACGAGGAGCATCGT
GGAAAAAGAAGACGTTCCAACCACGTCTTCAAAGCAAGTGGATTGATGTGATATCTCCACTGACGTAAGG
GATGACGCACAATCCCACTATCCTTCGCAAGACCCTTCCTCTATATAAGGAAGTTCATTTCATTTGGAGA
GAACACGGGGGACTCTAGAGTTATCAACAAGTTTGTACAAAAAAGCAGGCTCCACCACTAGTATGGAAAA
TCCGATTCCTAGGACTGTAGAAGAAGTATTCAACGATTTCAAAGGTCGTAGAGCTGGTTTAATTAAAGCA
CTTACCGCAGATGTTGAGAAGTTTTATCAGCAGTGTGATCCTGAAAAGGAGAACTTGTGTCTCTATGGGC
TTCCTAGTGAGACGTGGGAAGTAAACCTCCCTGTGGAAGAGGTGCCTCCAGAACTTCCAGAGCCAGCATT
AGGCATAAATTTTGCACGTGATGGAATGCAAGAGAAAGACTGGTTGTCACTTGTTGCTGTTCACAGTGAT
TCATGGTTGCTTTCTGTTGCATTCTACTTCGGTGCACGGTTTGGGTTCGGCAAGAATGAAAGGAAGAGGC
TTTTCCAAATGATAAATGATCTGCCAACAGTATTTGAGGTTGTAACCGGAGCTGCTAAGCAGGCACATGA
TGCCGCTCACAATAATAGCAGCAAAAGCAAATCAAGTGGAAAGTCTCGACAGCCAGATCCCCAGCCCAAG
GCAGTAAAGATATCTCCACGTAAAATGGAGGATGAAAGTGGGGAGGAGGAAGAAGAAGAAGAAGATGAAC
AAGGGGCAACTCTCTGTGGAGCTTGTGGTGATAATTACGCCACTGATGAATTCTGGATTTGCTGTGATAT
TTGCGAGAGATGGTTCCATGGCAAATGTGTGAAGATTACTCCAGCAAAAGCTGAACACATCAAGCAGTAT
AAGTGTCCTAGTTGCAGTAGCAAGAGAGCTAGAGTTCCCGGGGACCCAGCTTTCTTGTACAAAGTGGTTG
ATAACAGCGGGTTAATTAACATCTTTTACCCATACGATGTTCCTGACTATGCGGGCTATCCCTATGACGT
CCCGGACTATGCAGGATCCTATCCATATGACGTTCCAGATTACGCTGCTCAGTGCAGCGCTTAGAGCTCG
AATTTCCCCGATCGTTCAAACATTTGGCAATAAAGTTTCTTAAGATTGAATCCTGTTGCCGGTCTTGCGA
TGATTATCATATAATTTCTGTTGAATTACGTTAAGCATGTAATAATTAACATGTAATGCATGACGTTATT
TATGAGATGGGTTTTTATGATTAGAGTCCCGCAATTATACATTTAATACGCGATAGAAAACAAAATATAG
CGCGCAAACTAGGATAAATTATCGCGCGCGGTGTCATCTATGTTACTAGATCGGGAATTAGCTTCATCAA
CGCAAGACATGCGCACGACCGTCTGACAGGAGAGGAATTTCCGACGAGCACAGAAAGGACTTGCTCTTGG
ACGTAGGCCTATTTCTCAGGCACATGTATCAAGTGTTCGGACGTGGGTTTTCGATGGTGTATCAGCCGCC
GCCAACTGGGAGATGAGGAGGCTTTCTTGGGGGGCAGTCAGCAGTTCATTTCACAAGACAGAGGAACTTG
TAAGGAGATGCACTGATTTATCTTGGCGCAAACCAGCAGGACGAATTAGTGGGAATAGCCCGCGAATATC
TAAGTTATGCCTGTCGGCATGAGCAGAAACTTCCAATTCGAAACAGTTTGGAGAGGTTGTTTTTGGGCAT
ACCTTTTGTTAGTCAGCCTCTCGATTGCTCATCGTCATTACACAGTACCGAAGTTTGATCGATCTAGTAA
CATAGATGACACCGCGCGCGATAATTTATCCTAGTTTGCGCGCTATATTTTGTTTTCTATCGCGTATTAA
ATGTATAATTGCGGGACTCTAATCATAAAAACCCATCTCATAAATAACGTCATGCATTACATGTTAATTA
TTACATGCTTAACGTAATTCAACAGAAATTATATGATAATCATCGCAAGACCGGCAACAGGATTCAATCT
TAAGAAACTTTATTGCCAAATGTTTGAACGATCTGCTTCGACGCACTCCTTCTTTACTCCACCATCTCGT
CCTTATTGAAAACGTGGGTAGCACCAAAACGAATCAAGTCGCTGGAACTGAAGTTACCAATCACGCTGGA
TGATTTGCCAGTTGGATTAATCTTGCCTTTCCCCGCATGAATAATATTGATGAATGCATGCGTGAGGGGT
ATTTCGATTTTGGCAATAGCTGCAATTGCCGCGACATCCTCCAACGAGCATAATTCTTCAGAAAAATAGC
GATGTTCCATGTTGTCAGGGCATGCATGATGCACGTTATGAGGTGACGGTGCTAGGCAGTATTCCCTCAA
AGTTTCATAGTCAGTATCATATTCATCATTGCATTCCTGCAAGAGAGAATTGAGACGCAATCCACACGCT
GCGGCAACCTTCCGGCGTTCGTGGTCTATTTGCTCTTGGACGTTGCAAACGTAAGTGTTGGATCCCGGTC
GGCATCTACTCTATTCCTTTGCCCTCGGACGAGTGCTGGGGCGTCGGTTTCCACTATCGGCGAGTACTTC
TACACAGCCATCGGTCCAGACGGCCGCGCTTCTGCGGGCGATTTGTGTACGCCCGACAGTCCCGGCTCCG
GATCGGACGATTGCGTCGCATCGACCCTGCGCCCAAGCTGCATCATCGAAATTGCCGTCAACCAAGCTCT
GATAGAGTTGGTCAAGACCAATGCGGAGCATATACGCCCGGAGCCGCGGCGATCCTGCAAGCTCCGGATG
CCTCCGCTCGAAGTAGCGCGTCTGCTGCTCCATACAAGCCAACCACGGCCTCCAGAAGAAGATGTTGGCG
ACCTCGTATTGGGAATCCCCGAACATCGCCTCGCTCCAGTCAATGACCGCTGTTATGCGGCCATTGTCCG
TCAGGACATTGTTGGAGCCGAAATCCGCGTGCACGAGGTGCCGGACTTCGGGGCAGTCCTCGGCCCAAAG
CATCAGCTCATCGAGAGCCTGCGCGACGGACGCACTGACGGTGTCGTCCATCACAGTTTGCCAGTGATAC
ACATGGGGATCAGCAATCGCGCATATGAAATCACGCCATGTAGTGTATTGACCGATTCCTTGCGGTCCGA
ATGGGCCGAACCCGCTCGTCTGGCTAAGATCGGCCGCAGCGATCGCATCCATGGCCTCCGCGACCGGCTG
CAGAACAGCGGGCAGTTCGGTTTCAGGCAGGTCTTGCAACGTGACACCCTGTGCACGGCGGGAGATGCAA
TAGGTCAGGCTCTCGCTGAATTCCCCAATGTCAAGCACTTCCGGAATCGGGAGCGCGGCCGATGCAAAGT
GCCGATAAACATAACGATCTTTGTAGAAACCATCGGCGCAGCTATTTACCCGCAGGACATATCCACGCCC
TCCTACATCGAAGCTGAAAGCACGAGATTCTTCGCCCTCCGAGAGCTGCATCAGGTCGGAGACGCTGTCG
AACTTTTCGATCAGAAACTTCTCGACAGACGTCGCGGTGAGTTCAGGCTTTTTCATATCGGGGTCGTCCT
CTCCAAATGAAATGAACTTCCTTATATAGAGGAAGGGTCTTGCGAAGGATAGTGGGATTGTGCGTCATCC
CTTACGTCAGTGGAGATATCACATCAATCCACTTGCTTTGAAGACGTGGTTGGAACGTCTTCTTTTTCCA
CGATGCTCCTCGTGGGTGGGGGTCCATCTTTGGGACCACTGTCGGCAGAGGCATCTTGAACGATAGCCTT
TCCTTTATCGCAATGATGGCATTTGTAGGTGCCACCTTCCTTTTCTACTGTCCTTTTGATGAAGTGACAG
ATAGCTGGGCAATGGAATCCGAGGAGGTTTCCCGATATTACCCTTTGTTGAAAAGTCTCAATAGCCCTTT
GGTCTTCTGAGACTGTATCTTTGATATTCTTGGAGTAGACGAGAGTGTCGTGCTCCACCATGTTGACGGA
TCTCTAGGACGCGTCGACGCGTCGACGCGTCGACGCGTCGACGCGTCCTAGAAGCTAATTCACTGGCCGT
CGTTTTACAACGTCGTGACTGGGAAAACCCTGGCGTTACCCAACTTAATCGCCTTGCAGCACATCCCCCT
TTCGCCAGCTGGCGTAATAGCGAAGAGGCCCGCACCGATCGCCCTTCCCAACAGTTGCGCAGCCTGAATG
[44 nt withheld, positions 8611-8654]
C
[141 nt withheld, positions 8656-8796]
CCTTTGACGTTGGAGTCCACGTTCTTT
[37 nt withheld, positions 8824-8860]
ACCCTATCTCGGGCTATTCTTTTGATTTATAAGGGATTTTGCCGATTTCGGAACCACCATCAAACAGGAT
TTTCGCCTGCTGGGGCAAACCAGCGTGGACCGCTTGCTGCAACTCTCTCAGGGCCAGGCGGTGAAGGGCA
ATCAGCTGTTGCCCGTCTCACTGGTGAAAAGAAAAACCACCCCAGTACATTAAAAACGTCCGCAATGTGT
TATTAAGTTGTCTAAGCGTCAATTTGTTTACACCACAATATATCCTGCCACCAGCCAGCCAACAGCTCCC
CGACCGGCAGCTCGGCACAAAATCACCACTCGATACAGGCAGCCCATCAGTCCGGGACGGCGTCAGCGGG
AGAGCCGTTGTAAGGCGGCAGACTTTGCTCATGTTACCGATGCTATTCGGAAGAACGGCAACTAAGCTGC
CGGGTTTGAAACACGGATGATCTCGCGGAGGGTAGCATGTTGATTGTAACGATGACAGAGCGTTGCTGCC
TGTGATCAAATATCATCTCCCTCGCAGAGATCCGAATTATCAGCCTTCTTATTCATTTCTCGCTTAACCG
TGACAGGCTGTCGATCTTGAGAACTATGCCGACATAATAGGAAATCGCTGGATAAAGCCGCTGAGGAAGC
TGAGTGGCGCTATTTCTTTAGAAGTGAACGTTGACGATATCAACTCCCCTATCCATTGCTCACCGAATGG
TACAGGTCGGGGACCCGAAGTTCCGACTGTCGGCCTGATGCATCCCCGGCTGATCGACCCCAGATCTGGG
GCTGAGAAAGCCCAGTAAGGAAACAACTGTAGGTTCGAGTCGCGAGATCCCCCGGAACCAAAGGAAGTAG
GTTAAACCCGCTCCGATCAGGCCGAGCCACGCCAGGCCGAGAACATTGGTTCCTGTAGGCATCGGGATTG
GCGGATCAAACACTAAAGCTACTGGAACGAGCAGAAGTCCTCCGGCCGCCAGTTGCCAGGCGGTAAAGGT
GAGCAGAGGCACGGGAGGTTGCCACTTGCGGGTCAGCACGGTTCCGAACGCCATGGAAACCGCCCCCGCC
AGGCCCGCTGCGACGCCGACAGGATCTAGCGCTGCGTTTGGTGTCAACACCAACAGCGCCACGCCCGCAG
TTCCGCAAATAGCCCCCAGGACCGCCATCAATCGTATCGGGCTACCTAGCAGAGCGGCAGAGATGAACAC
GACCATCAGCGGCTGCACAGCGCCTACCGTCGCCGCGACCCCGCCCGGCAGGCGGTAGACCGAAATAAAC
AACAAGCTCCAGAATAGCGAAATATTAAGTGCGCCGAGGATGAAGATGCGCATCCACCAGATTCCCGTTG
GAATCTGTCGGACGATCATCACGAGCAATAAACCCGCCGGCAACGCCCGCAGCAGCATACCGGCGACCCC
TCGGCCTCGCTGTTCGGGCTCCACGAAAACGCCGGACAGATGCGCCTTGTGAGCGTCCTTGGGGCCGTCC
TCCTGTTTGAAGACCGACAGCCCAATGATCTCGCCGTCGATGTAGGCGCCGAATGCCACGGCATCTCGCA
ACCGTTCAGCGAACGCCTCCATGGGCTTTTTCTCCTCGTGCTCGTAAACGGACCCGAACATCTCTGGAGC
TTTCTTCAGGGCCGACAATCGGATCTCGCGGAAATCCTGCACGTCGGCCGCTCCAAGCCGTCGAATCTGA
GCCTTAATCACAATTGTCAATTTTAATCCTCTGTTTATCGGCAGTTCGTAGAGCGCGCCGTGCGTCCCGA
GCGATACTGAGCGAAGCAAGTGCGTCGAGCAGTGCCCGCTTGTTCCTGAAATGCCAGTAAAGCGCTGGCT
GCTGAACCCCCAGCCGGAACTGACCCCACAAGGCCCTAGCGTTTGCAATGCACCAGGTCATCATTGACCC
AGGCGTGTTCCACCAGGCCGCTGCCTCGCAACTCTTCGCAGGCTTCGCCGACCTGCTCGCGCCACTTCTT
CACGCGGGTGGAATCCGATCCGCACATGAGGCGGAAGGTTTCCAGCTTGAGCGGGTACGGCTCCCGGTGC
GAGCTGAAATAGTCGAACATCCGTCGGGCCGTCGGCGACAGCTTGCGGTACTTCTCCCATATGAATTTCG
TGTAGTGGTCGCCAGCAAACAGCACGACGATTTCCTCGTCGATCAGGACCTGGCAACGGGACGTTTTCTT
GCCACGGTCCAGGACGCGGAAGCGGTGCAGCAGCGACACCGATTCCAGGTGCCCAACGCGGTCGGACGTG
AAGCCCATCGCCGTCGCCTGTAGGCGCGACAGGCATTCCTCGGCCTTCGTGTAATACCGGCCATTGATCG
ACCAGCCCAGGTCCTGGCAAAGCTCGTAGAACGTGAAGGTGATCGGCTCGCCGATAGGGGTGCGCTTCGC
GTACTCCAACACCTGCTGCCACACCAGTTCGTCATCGTCGGCCCGCAGCTCGACGCCGGTGTAGGTGATC
TTCACGTCCTTGTTGACGTGGAAAATGACCTTGTTTTGCAGCGCCTCGCGCGGGATTTTCTTGTTGCGCG
TGGTGAACAGGGCAGAGCGGGCCGTGTCGTTTGGCATCGCTCGCATCGTGTCCGGCCACGGCGCAATATC
GAACAAGGAAAGCTGCATTTCCTTGATCTGCTGCTTCGTGTGTTTCAGCAACGCGGCCTGCTTGGCCTCG
CTGACCTGTTTTGCCAGGTCCTCGCCGGCGGTTTTTCGCTTCTTGGTCGTCATAGTTCCTCGCGTGTCGA
TGGTCATCGACTTCGCCAAACCTGCCGCCTCCTGTTCGAGACGACGCGAACGCTCCACGGCGGCCGATGG
CGCGGGCAGGGCAGGGGGAGCCAGTTGCACGCTGTCGCGCTCGATCTTGGCCGTAGCTTGCTGGACCATC
GAGCCGACGGACTGGAAGGTTTCGCGGGGCGCACGCATGACGGTGCGGCTTGCGATGGTTTCGGCATCCT
CGGCGGAAAACCCCGCGTCGATCAGTTCTTGCCTGTATGCCTTCCGGTCAAACGTCCGATTCATTCACCC
TCCTTGCGGGATTGCCCCGACTCACGCCGGGGCAATGTGCCCTTATTCCTGATTTGACCCGCCTGGTGCC
TTGGTGTCCAGATAATCCACCTTATCGGCAATGAAGTCGGTCCCGTAGACCGTCTGGCCGTCCTTCTCGT
ACTTGGTATTCCGAATCTTGCCCTGCACGAATACCAGCGACCCCTTGCCCAAATACTTGCCGTGGGCCTC
GGCCTGAGAGCCAAAACACTTGATGCGGAAGAAGTCGGTGCGCTCCTGCTTGTCGCCGGCATCGTTGCGC
CACATCTAGGTACTAAAACAATTCATCCAGTAAAATATAATATTTTATTTTCTCCCAATCAGGCTTGATC
CCCAGTAAGTCAAAAAATAGCTCGACATACTGTTCTTCCCCGATATCCTCCCTGATCGACCGGACGCAGA
AGGCAATGTCATACCACTTGTCCGCCCTGCCGCTTCTCCCAAGATCAATAAAGCCACTTACTTTGCCATC
TTTCACAAAGATGTTGCTGTCTCCCAGGTCGCCGTGGGAAAAGACAAGTTCCTCTTCGGGCTTTTCCGTC
TTTAAAAAATCATACAGCTCGCGCGGATCTTTAAATGGAGTGTCTTCTTCCCAGTTTTCGCAATCCACAT
CGGCCAGATCGTTATTCAGTAAGTAATCCAATTCGGCTAAGCGGCTGTCTAAGCTATTCGTATAGGGACA
ATCCGATATGTCGATGGAGTGAAAGAGCCTGATGCACTCCGCATACAGCTCGATAATCTTTTCAGGGCTT
TGTTCATCTTCATACTCTTCCGAGCAAAGGACGCCATCGGCCTCACTCATGAGCAGATTGCTCCAGCCAT
CATGCCGTTCAAAGTGCAGGACCTTTGGAACAGGCAGCTTTCCTTCCAGCCATAGCATCATGTCCTTTTC
CCGTTCCACATCATAGGTGGTCCCTTTATACCGGCTGTCCGTCATTTTTAAATATAGGTTTTCATTTTCT
CCCACCAGCTTATATACCTTAGCAGGAGACATTCCTTCCGTATCTTTTACGCAGCGGTATTTTTCGATCA
GTTTTTTCAATTCCGGTGATATTCTCATTTTAGCCATTTATTATTTCCTTCCTCTTTTCTACAGTATTTA
AAGATACCCCAAGAAGCTAATTATAACAAGACGAACTCCAATTCACTGTTCCTTGCATTCTAAAACCTTA
AATACCAGAAAACAGCTTTTTCAAAGTTGTTTTCAAAGTTGGCGTATAACATAGTATCGACGGAGCCGAT
TTTGAAACCACAATTATGGGTGATGCTGCCAACTTACTGATTTAGTGTATGATGGTGTTTTTGAGGTGCT
CCAGTGGCTTCTGTTTCTATCAGCTGTCCCTCCTGTTCAGCTACTGACGGGGTGGTGCGTAACGGCAAAA
GCACCGCCGGACATCAGCGCTATCTCTGCTCTCACTGCCGTAAAACATGGCAACTGCAGTTCACTTACAC
CGCTTCTCAACCCGGTACGCACCAGAAAATCATTGATATGGCCATGAATGGCGTTGGATGCCGGGCAACA
GCCCGCATTATGGGCGTTGGCCTCAACACGATTTTACGTCACTTAAAAAACTCAGGCCGCAGTCGGTAAC
CTCGCGCATACAGCCGGGCAGTGACGTCATCGTCTGCGCGGAAATGGACGAACAGTGGGGCTATGTCGGG
GCTAAATCGCGCCAGCGCTGGCTGTTTTACGCGTATGACAGTCTCCGGAAGACGGTTGTTGCGCACGTAT
TCGGTGAACGCACTATGGCGACGCTGGGGCGTCTTATGAGCCTGCTGTCACCCTTTGACGTGGTGATATG
GATGACGGATGGCTGGCCGCTGTATGAATCCCGCCTGAAGGGAAAGCTGCACGTAATCAGCAAGCGATAT
ACGCAGCGAATTGAGCGGCATAACCTGAATCTGAGGCAGCACCTGGCACGGCTGGGACGGAAGTCGCTGT
CGTTCTCAAAATCGGTGGAGCTGCATGACAAAGTCATCGGGCATTATCTGAACATAAAACACTATCAATA
AGTTGGAGTCATTACCCAATTATGATAGAATTTACAAGCTATAAGGTTATTGTCCTGGGTTTCAAGCATT
AGTCCATGCAAGTTTTTATGCTTTGCCCATTCTATAGATATATTGATAAGCGCGCTGCCTATGCCTTGCC
CCCTGAAATCCTTACATACGGCGATATCTTCTATATAAAAGATATATTATCTTATCAGTATTGTCAATAT
ATTCAAGGCAATCTGCCTCCTCATCCTCTTCATCCTCTTCGTCTTGGTAGCTTTTTAAATATGGCGCTTC
ATAGAGTAATTCTGTAAAGGTCCAATTCTCGTTTTCATACCTCGGTATAATCTTACCTATCACCTCAAAT
GGTTCGCTGGGTTTATCGCACCCCCGAACACGAGCACGGCACCCGCGACCACTATGCCAAGAATGCCCAA
GGTAAAAATTGCCGGCCCCGCCATGAAGTCCGTGAATGCCCCGACGGCCGAAGTGAAGGGCAGGCCGCCA
CCCAGGCCGCCGCCCTCACTGCCCGGCACCTGGTCGCTGAATGTCGATGCCAGCACCTGCGGCACGTCAA
TGCTTCCGGGCGTCGCGCTCGGGCTGATCGCCCATCCCGTTACTGCCCCGATCCCGGCAATGGCAAGGAC
TGCCAGCGCTGCCATTTTTGGGGTGAGGCCGTTCGCGGCCGAGGGGCGCAGCCCCTGGGGGGATGGGAGG
CCCGCGTTAGCGGGCCGGGAGGGTTCGAGAAGGGGGGGCACCCCCCTTCGGCGTGCGCGGTCACGCGCAC
AGGGCGCAGCCCTGGTTAAAAACAAGGTTTATAAATATTGGTTTAAAAGCAGGTTAAAAGACAGGTTAGC
GGTGGCCGAAAAACGGGCGGAAACCCTTGCAAATGCTGGATTTTCTGCCTGTGGACAGCCCCTCAAATGT
CAATAGGTGCGCCCCTCATCTGTCAGCACTCTGCCCCTCAAGTGTCAAGGATCGCGCCCCTCATCTGTCA
GTAGTCGCGCCCCTCAAGTGTCAATACCGCAGGGCACTTATCCCCAGGCTTGTCCACATCATCTGTGGGA
AACTCGCGTAAAATCAGGCGTTTTCGCCGATTTGCGAGGCTGGCCAGCTCCACGTCGCCGGCCGAAATCG
AGCCTGCCCCTCATCTGTCAACGCCGCGCCGGGTGAGTCGGCCCCTCAAGTGTCAACGTCCGCCCCTCAT
CTGTCAGTGAGGGCCAAGTTTTCCGCGAGGTATCCACAACGCCGGCGGCCGCGGTGTCTCGCACACGGCT
TCGACGGCGTTTCTGGCGCGTTTGCAGGGCCATAGACGGCCGCCAGCCCAGCGGCGAGGGCAACCAGCCC
GGTGAGCGTCGGAAAGGCGC
