>Addgene plasmid #126220 | pGWB14-LYX002 | depositor partial sequence | sequence record 241494 | Niben101Scf00705g00002.1
ATGGAAAATCCGATTCCTAGGACTGTAGAAGAAGTATTCAACGATTTCAAAGGTCGTAGAGCTGGTTTAA
TTAAAGCACTTACCGCAGATGTTGAGAAGTTTTATCAGCAGTGTGATCCTGAAAAGGAGAACTTGTGTCT
CTATGGGCTTCCTAGTGAGACGTGGGAAGTAAACCTCCCTGTGGAAGAGGTGCCTCCAGAACTTCCAGAG
CCAGCATTAGGCATAAATTTTGCACGTGATGGAATGCAAGAGAAAGACTGGTTGTCACTTGTTGCTGTTC
ACAGTGATTCATGGTTGCTTTCTGTTGCATTCTACTTCGGTGCACGGTTTGGGTTCGGCAAGAATGAAAG
GAAGAGGCTTTTCCAAATGATAAATGATCTGCCAACAGTATTTGAGGTTGTAACCGGAGCTGCTAAGCAG
GCACATGATGCCGCTCACAATAATAGCAGCAAAAGCAAATCAAGTGGAAAGTCTCGACAGCCAGATCCCC
AGCCCAAGGCAGTAAAGATATCTCCACGTAAAATGGAGGATGAAAGTGGGGAGGAGGAAGAAGAAGAAGA
AGATGAACAAGGGGCAACTCTCTGTGGAGCTTGTGGTGATAATTACGCCACTGATGAATTCTGGATTTGC
TGTGATATTTGCGAGAGATGGTTCCATGGCAAATGTGTGAAGATTACTCCAGCAAAAGCTGAACACATCA
AGCAGTATAAGTGTCCTAGTTGCAGTAGCAAGAGAGCTAGAGTT
